>Addgene plasmid #198716 | pCAG-RhoA* | addgene full sequence | sequence record 394350 | Addgene NGS Result
GGTCGACATTGATTATTGACTAGTTATTAATAGTAATCAATTACGGGGTCATTAGTTCATAGCCCATATA
TGGAGTTCCGCGTTACATAACTTACGGTAAATGGCCCGCCTGGCTGACCGCCCAACGACCCCCGCCCATT
GACGTCAATAATGACGTATGTTCCCATAGTAACGCCAATAGGGACTTTCCATTGACGTCAATGGGTGGAG
TATTTACGGTAAACTGCCCACTTGGCAGTACATCAAGTGTATCATATGCCAAGTACGCCCCCTATTGACG
TCAATGACGGTAAATGGCCCGCCTGGCATTATGCCCAGTACATGACCTTATGGGACTTTCCTACTTGGCA
GTACATCTACGTATTAGTCATCGCTATTACCATGGTCGAGGTGAGCCCCACGTTCTGCTTCACTCTCCCC
ATCTCCCCCCCCTCCCCACCCCCAATTTTGTATTTATTTATTTTTTAATTATTTTGTGCAGCGATGGGGG
CGGGGGGGGGGGGGGSGCGCGCCAGGCGGGGCGGGGCGGGGCGAGGGGCGGGGCGGGGCGAGGCGGAGAG
GTGCGGCGGCAGCCAATCAGAGCGGCGCGCTCCGAAAGTTTCCTTTTATGGCGAGGCGGCGGCGGCGGCG
GCCCTATAAAAAGCGAAGCGCGCGGCGGGCGGGAGTCGCTGCGCGCTGCCTTCGCCCCGTGCCCCGCTCC
GCCGCCGCCTCGCGCCGCCCGCCCCGGCTCTGACTGACCGCGTTACTCCCACAGGTGAGCGGGCGGGACG
GCCCTTCTCCTCCGGGCTGTAATTAGCGCTTGGTTTAATGACGGCTTGTTTCTTTTCTGTGGCTGCGTGA
AAGCCTTGAGGGGCTCCGGGAGGGCCCTTTGTGCGGGGGGAGCGGCTCGGGGGGTGCGTGCGTGTGTGTG
TGCGTGGGGAGCGCCGCGTGCGGCTCCGCGCTGCCCGGCGGCTGTGAGCGCTGCGGGCGCGGCGCGGGGC
TTTGTGCGCTCCGCAGTGTGCGCGAGGGGAGCGCGGCCGGGGGCGGTGCCCCGCGGTGCGGGGGGGGCTG
CGAGGGGAACAAAGGCTGCGTGCGGGGTGTGTGCGTGGGGGGGTGAGCAGGGGGTGTGGGCGCGTCGGTC
GGGCTGCAACCCCCCCTGCACCCCCCTCCCCGAGTTGCTGAGCACGGCCCGGCTTCGGGTGCGGGGCTCC
GTACGGGGCGTGGCGCGGGGCTCGCCGTGCCGGGCGGGGGGTGGCGGCAGGTGGGGGTGCCGGGCGGGGC
GGGGCCGCCTCGGGCCGGGGAGGGCTCGGGGGAGGGGCGCGGCGGCCCCCGGAGCGCCGGCGGCTGTCGA
GGCGCGGCGAGCCGCAGCCATTGCCTTTTATGGTAATCGTGCGAGAGGGCGCAGGGACTTCCTTTGTCCC
AAATCTGTGCGGAGCCGAAATCTGGGAGGCGCCGCCGCACCCCCTCTAGCGGGCGCGGGGCGAAGCGGTG
CGGCGCCGGCAGGAAGGAAATGGGCGGGGAGGGCCTTCGTGCGTCGCCGCGCCGCCGTCCCCTTCTCCCT
CTCCAGCCTCGGGGCTGTCCGCGGGGGGACGGCTGCCTTCGGGGGGGACGGGGCAGGGCGGGGTTCGGCT
TCTGGCGTGTGACCGGCGGCTCTAGAGCCTCTGCTAACCATGTTCATGCCTTCTTCTTTTTCCTACAGCT
CCTGGGCAACGTGCTGGTTATTGTGCTGTCTCATCATTTTGGCAAAGAATTCGCCACCATGGCTGCCATC
AGGAAGAAACTGGTGATTGTTGGTGATGGAGCTTGTGGTAAGACATGCTTGCTCATAGTCTTCAGCAAGG
ACCAGTTCCCAGAGGTCTATGTGCCCACGGTGTTTGAGAATTACGTAGCCGACATAGAAGTGGATGGGAA
GCAGGTAGAGTTGGCTTTATGGGACACAGCTGGACAGGAAGATTATGACCGCCTGCGGCCTCTCTCTTAT
CCAGACACCGATGTTATATTGATGTGTTTTTCCATTGACAGTCCCGACTCACTTGAAAACATCCCAGAAA
AATGGACTCCAGAAGTCAAGCATTTCTGTCCAAATGTGCCCATCATCCTGGTTGGGAACAAGAAGGATTT
CAGAAACGATGAACATACCCGACGGGAGTTGGCCAAAATGAAGCAGGAGCCGGTAAAACCTGAAGAAGGC
AGAGATATGGCAAACAGGATTGGCGCTTTTGGGTACATGGAGTGTTCAGCAAAGACCAAAGATGGAGTGA
GAGAGGTTTTTGAGATGGCCACGAGAGCTGCTCTGCAAGCTAGACGTGGGAAGAAAAAGTCTGGGTGCCT
CATCTTGTGAGCGGCCGCACTCCTCAGGTGCAGGCTGCCTATCAGAAGGTGGTGGCTGGTGTGGCCAATG
CCCTGGCTCACAAATACCACTGAGATCTTTTTCCCTCTGCCAAAAATTATGGGGACATCATGAAGCCCCT
TGAGCATCTGACTTCTGGCTAATAAAGGAAATTTATTTTCATTGCAATAGTGTGTTGGAATTTTTTGTGT
CTCTCACTCGGAAGGACATATGGGAGGGCAAATCATTTAAAACATCAGAATGAGTATTTGGTTTAGAGTT
TGGCAACATATGCCCATATGCTGGCTGCCATGAACAAAGGTTGGCTATAAAGAGGTCATCAGTATATGAA
ACAGCCCCCTGCTGTCCATTCCTTATTCCATAGAAAAGCCTTGACTTGAGGTTAGATTTTTTTTATATTT
TGTTTTGTGTTATTTTTTTCTTTAACATCCCTAAAATTTTCCTTACATGTTTTACTAGCCAGATTTTTCC
TCCTCTCCTGACTACTCCCAGTCATAGCTGTCCCTCTTCTCTTATGGAGATCCCTCGACCTGCAGCCCAA
GCTTGGCGTAATCATGGTCATAGCTGTTTCCTGTGTGAAATTGTTATCCGCTCACAATTCCACACAACAT
ACGAGCCGGAAGCATAAAGTGTAAAGCCTGGGGTGCCTAATGAGTGAGCTAACTCACATTAATTGCGTTG
CGCTCACTGCCCGCTTTCCAGTCGGGAAACCTGTCGTGCCAGCGGATCCGCATCTCAATTAGTCAGCAAC
CATAGTCCCGCCCCTAACTCCGCCCATCCCGCCCCTAACTCCGCCCAGTTCCGCCCATTCTCCGCCCCAT
GGCTGACTAATTTTTTTTATTTATGCAGAGGCCGAGGCCGCCTCGGCCTCTGAGCTATTCCAGAAGTAGT
GAGGAGGCTTTTTTGGAGGCCTAGGCTTTTGCAAAAAGCTAACTTGTTTATTGCAGCTTATAATGGTTAC
AAATAAAGCAATAGCATCACAAATTTCACAAATAAAGCATTTTTTTCACTGCATTCTAGTTGTGGTTTGT
CCAAACTCATCAATGTATCTTATCATGTCTGGATCCGCTGCATTAATGAATCGGCCAACGCGCGGGGAGA
GGCGGTTTGCGTATTGGGCGCTCTTCCGCTTCCTCGCTCACTGACTCGCTGCGCTCGGTCGTTCGGCTGC
GGCGAGCGGTATCAGCTCACTCAAAGGCGGTAATACGGTTATCCACAGAATCAGGGGATAACGCAGGAAA
GAACATGTGAGCAAAAGGCCAGCAAAAGGCCAGGAACCGTAAAAAGGCCGCGTTGCTGGCGTTTTTCCAT
AGGCTCCGCCCCCCTGACGAGCATCACAAAAATCGACGCTCAAGTCAGAGGTGGCGAAACCCGACAGGAC
TATAAAGATACCAGGCGTTTCCCCCTGGAAGCTCCCTCGTGCGCTCTCCTGTTCCGACCCTGCCGCTTAC
CGGATACCTGTCCGCCTTTCTCCCTTCGGGAAGCGTGGCGCTTTCTCATAGCTCACGCTGTAGGTATCTC
AGTTCGGTGTAGGTCGTTCGCTCCAAGCTGGGCTGTGTGCACGAACCCCCCGTTCAGCCCGACCGCTGCG
CCTTATCCGGTAACTATCGTCTTGAGTCCAACCCGGTAAGACACGACTTATCGCCACTGGCAGCAGCCAC
TGGTAACAGGATTAGCAGAGCGAGGTATGTAGGCGGTGCTACAGAGTTCTTGAAGTGGTGGCCTAACTAC
GGCTACACTAGAAGAACAGTATTTGGTATCTGCGCTCTGCTGAAGCCAGTTACCTTCGGAAAAAGAGTTG
GTAGCTCTTGATCCGGCAAACAAACCACCGCTGGTAGCGGTGGTTTTTTTGTTTGCAAGCAGCAGATTAC
GCGCAGAAAAAAAGGATCTCAAGAAGATCCTTTGATCTTTTCTACGGGGTCTGACGCTCAGTGGAACGAA
AACTCACGTTAAGGGATTTTGGTCATGAGATTATCAAAAAGGATCTTCACCTAGATCCTTTTAAATTAAA
AATGAAGTTTTAAATCAATCTAAAGTATATATGAGTAAACTTGGTCTGACAGTTACCAATGCTTAATCAG
TGAGGCACCTATCTCAGCGATCTGTCTATTTCGTTCATCCATAGTTGCCTGACTCCCCGTCGTGTAGATA
ACTACGATACGGGAGGGCTTACCATCTGGCCCCAGTGCTGCAATGATACCGCGAGACCCACGCTCACCGG
CTCCAGATTTATCAGCAATAAACCAGCCAGCCGGAAGGGCCGAGCGCAGAAGTGGTCCTGCAACTTTATC
CGCCTCCATCCAGTCTATTAATTGTTGCCGGGAAGCTAGAGTAAGTAGTTCGCCAGTTAATAGTTTGCGC
AACGTTGTTGCCATTGCTACAGGCATCGTGGTGTCACGCTCGTCGTTTGGTATGGCTTCATTCAGCTCCG
GTTCCCAACGATCAAGGCGAGTTACATGATCCCCCATGTTGTGCAAAAAAGCGGTTAGCTCCTTCGGTCC
TCCGATCGTTGTCAGAAGTAAGTTGGCCGCAGTGTTATCACTCATGGTTATGGCAGCACTGCATAATTCT
CTTACTGTCATGCCATCCGTAAGATGCTTTTCTGTGACTGGTGAGTACTCAACCAAGTCATTCTGAGAAT
AGTGTATGCGGCGACCGAGTTGCTCTTGCCCGGCGTCAATACGGGATAATACCGCGCCACATAGCAGAAC
TTTAAAAGTGCTCATCATTGGAAAACGTTCTTCGGGGCGAAAACTCTCAAGGATCTTACCGCTGTTGAGA
TCCAGTTCGATGTAACCCACTCGTGCACCCAACTGATCTTCAGCATCTTTTACTTTCACCAGCGTTTCTG
GGTGAGCAAAAACAGGAAGGCAAAATGCCGCAAAAAAGGGAATAAGGGCGACACGGAAATGTTGAATACT
CATACTCTTCCTTTTTCAATATTATTGAAGCATTTATCAGGGTTATTGTCTCATGAGCGGATACATATTT
GAATGTATTTAGAAAAATAAACAAATAGGGGTTCCGCGCACATTTCCCCGAAAAGTGCCACCTG
Features (pLannotate 1.2.2; 17 found; start..end, strand, type, name):
      5..384     +  enhancer       CMV enhancer: human cytomegalovirus immediate early enhancer
    386..661     +  promoter       chicken β-actin promoter: No description available
    662..1678    +  intron         chimeric intron: chimera between introns from chicken β-actin and rabbit β-globin
   1739..2317    +  CDS            Rhoa: RHOA_MOUSE - Also known as Arha, Arha2. Experimental evidence at protein level: Swiss-Prot protein existence level 1. Small GTPase which cycles between an active GTP-bound and an inactive GDP-bound state (PubMed:14697203). Mainly associated with cytoskeleton organization, in active state binds to a variety of effector proteins to regulate cellular responses such as cytoskeletal dynamics, cell migration and cell cycle. Regulates a signal transduction pathway linking plasma membrane receptors to the assembly of focal adhesions and actin stress fibers. Involved in a microtubule- dependent signal
   2329..2400    +  CDS            HBB (fragment): HBB_PONPY - Experimental evidence at transcript level: Swiss-Prot protein existence level 2. Involved in oxygen transport from the lung to the various peripheral tissues. From Pongo pygmaeus (Bornean orangutan).
   2471..2526    +  polyA_signal   β-globin poly(A) signal: rabbit β-globin polyadenylation signal (Gil and Proudfoot, 1987)
   2911..2927    -  protein_bind   lac operator: The lac repressor binds to the lac operator to inhibit transcription in E. coli. This inhibition can be relieved by adding lactose or isopropyl-β-D-thiogalactopyranoside (IPTG). lac repressor encoded by lacI
   2935..2965    -  promoter       lac promoter: promoter for the E. coli lac operon
   2980..3001    -  protein_bind   CAP binding site: CAP binding activates transcription in the presence of cAMP. E. coli catabolite activator protein
   3014..3053    -  CDS            lacI (fragment): lac repressor; lacI; The lac repressor binds to the lac operator to inhibit transcription in E. coli. This inhibition can be relieved by adding lactose or isopropyl-β-D-thiogalactopyranoside (IPTG).
   3060..3082    +  promoter       SV40 promoter (fragment): SV40 enhancer and early promoter
   3106..3241    +  rep_origin     SV40 ori: SV40 origin of replication
   3261..3395    +  polyA_signal   SV40 poly(A) signal: SV40 polyadenylation signal
   3397..3451    -  CDS            lacI (fragment): lac repressor; lacI; The lac repressor binds to the lac operator to inhibit transcription in E. coli. This inhibition can be relieved by adding lactose or isopropyl-β-D-thiogalactopyranoside (IPTG).
   3634..4222    -  rep_origin     ori: high-copy-number ColE1/pMB1/pBR322/pUC origin of replication
   4393..5253    -  CDS            AmpR: β-lactamase; bla; confers resistance to ampicillin, carbenicillin, and related antibiotics
   5254..5358    -  promoter       AmpR promoter: bla
