[The description below was written by a language model from this plasmid's Addgene catalogue record and pLannotate feature annotations shown in this document.]
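Description:
pCAG-RhoA* is a mammalian expression plasmid built on the pCAG backbone that drives constitutive expression of mouse RhoA, the small GTPase that cycles between GTP- and GDP-bound states and regulates actin cytoskeleton organization, focal adhesions and related signalling. The coding sequence (about 580 bp, cloned between EcoRI and NotI sites) carries silent mutations that make it refractory to a companion set of RhoA-targeting CRISPR guide RNAs while leaving the amino acid sequence unchanged. No epitope tag or fluorescent reporter is annotated, so the protein appears to be expressed untagged.

Transcription is controlled by the composite CAG promoter, annotated here as its three parts: the human cytomegalovirus immediate early enhancer, the chicken β-actin promoter, and a chimeric chicken β-actin/rabbit β-globin intron that enhances expression through splicing. Downstream of RhoA lie a short β-globin-derived fragment, most likely untranslated 3′ sequence flagged by homology rather than a fused coding region, and the rabbit β-globin polyadenylation signal. The backbone also retains an SV40 origin, which can support episomal replication in cells expressing large T antigen, an SV40 poly(A) signal, and remnants of lac promoter/operator and lacI sequence with no evident function. In E. coli the plasmid is maintained at high copy through a ColE1/pUC-type origin and selected with ampicillin via β-lactamase; no mammalian selection marker is annotated.

The sequenced record is about 5.4 kb, in close agreement with the catalogue size. The construct is suited to rescue experiments, restoring wild-type RhoA in cells where the endogenous gene is disrupted by CRISPR to confirm knockout specificity. The associated work concerns synaptic competition in developing mouse mitral cells.
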