Addgene plasmid #198716: pCAG-RhoA*
Purpose: Expresses gRNA resistant RhoA under the CAG promoter in mammalian cells
Depositing lab: Takeshi Imai. Depositing organization: Kyushu University. Publication: Activity-dependent local protection and lateral inhibition control synaptic competition in developing mitral cells in mice. Fujimoto S, Leiwe MN, Aihara S, Sakaguchi R, Muroyama Y, Kobayakawa R, Kobayakawa K, Saito T, Imai T. Dev Cell. 2023 Jul 24;58(14):1221-1236.e7. doi: 10.1016/j.devcel.2023.05.004. Epub 2023 Jun 7. PubMed 37290446.
Backbone
  Vector backbone: pCAG
  Backbone size w/o insert (bp): 4792
  Total vector size (bp): 5374
  Vector type: Mammalian Expression
Growth in bacteria
  Bacterial resistance: Ampicillin, 100 μg/mL
  Growth temperature: 37°C
  Growth strain: DH5alpha
  Copy number: High Copy
Gene/Insert
  Gene/Insert name: RhoA
  Species: M. musculus (mouse)
  Insert size (bp): 582
  Mutation: It has mutations that is resistant to the RhoA gRNAs (#198718, #198719, #198720). Amino acid sequence is not affected.
  Entrez Gene: Rhoa (a.k.a. Arha, Arha1, Arha2)
  Promoter: CAG
  Cloning method: Restriction Enzyme; 5′ cloning site EcoRI (unknown if destroyed); 3′ cloning site NotI (unknown if destroyed)
  Sequencing primers: 5′ pCAG-F
Terms and licenses: Academic/Nonprofit Terms; Industry Terms: Not Available to Industry
Depositor comments: Please visit https://doi.org/10.1101/625616 for bioRxiv preprint.
How to cite: pCAG-RhoA* was a gift from Takeshi Imai (Addgene plasmid # 198716 ; http://n2t.net/addgene:198716 ; RRID:Addgene_198716)
